Addgene plasmid #12972: pRK5-myc-Cdc42-wt
Depositing lab: Gary Bokoch.
Backbone
  Vector backbone: pRK5-Myc
  Backbone size w/o insert (bp): 4750
  Vector type: Mammalian Expression
Growth in bacteria
  Bacterial resistance: Ampicillin, 100 μg/mL
  Growth temperature: 37°C
  Growth strain: DH5alpha
  Copy number: High Copy
Gene/Insert
  Gene/Insert name: Cdc42
  Species: H. sapiens (human)
  Insert size (bp): 576
  GenBank ID: M57298
  Entrez Gene: CDC42 (a.k.a. CDC42Hs, G25K, TKS)
  Tag / fusion protein: Myc (N terminal on backbone)
  Cloning method: Restriction Enzyme; 5′ cloning site BamHI (not destroyed); 3′ cloning site EcoRI (not destroyed)
  Sequencing primers: 5′ SP6
Resource information
  A portion of this plasmid was derived from a plasmid made by: P. Hall
Terms and licenses: Academic/Nonprofit Terms; Industry Terms: Not Available to Industry
How to cite: pRK5-myc-Cdc42-wt was a gift from Gary Bokoch (Addgene plasmid # 12972 ; http://n2t.net/addgene:12972 ; RRID:Addgene_12972)
