[The description below was written by a language model from this plasmid's Addgene catalogue record and pLannotate feature annotations shown in this document.]
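Description:
pRK5-myc-Cdc42-wt is a mammalian expression plasmid built on the pRK5-Myc backbone that carries the wild-type human Rho-family small GTPase Cdc42 (a 576 bp coding sequence) fused to an N-terminal Myc epitope supplied by the vector. The insert sits between BamHI and EcoRI sites, both of which are retained. In bacteria the plasmid replicates from a high-copy ColE1/pUC-type origin and is selected with ampicillin through the β-lactamase gene and its own promoter. An M13 phage origin is also present, which in principle allows single-stranded DNA production. The annotated sequence of 5,265 nt is close to what the stated backbone and insert sizes predict.

Expression in mammalian cells is driven by the human cytomegalovirus immediate-early enhancer and promoter, followed by a fragment of the CMV intron, with an SV40 polyadenylation signal terminating the transcript downstream of Cdc42. An SP6 promoter lies just upstream of the coding region and serves as a sequencing primer site; it could also support in vitro transcription. The Myc tag itself is not called out in the feature table, but presumably lies in the gap between the SP6 promoter and the Cdc42 CDS; a short hit there to an IgH signal sequence is only a fragment and may be a spurious match. An SV40 enhancer/early promoter region downstream of the poly(A) signal drives no annotated marker, so no mammalian selection is recorded. Remnants of lacI, lac promoter/operator, lacZα, bom and rop are backbone leftovers. The record does not state a specific purpose, but such a construct suits transient expression of epitope-tagged wild-type Cdc42, detectable with anti-Myc antibodies.
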