Features (pLannotate 1.2.2; 20 found; start..end, strand, type, name):
      2..94      +  CDS            lacI (fragment): lac repressor; lacI; The lac repressor binds to the lac operator to inhibit transcription in E. coli. This inhibition can be relieved by adding lactose or isopropyl-β-D-thiogalactopyranoside (IPTG).
    107..128     +  protein_bind   CAP binding site: CAP binding activates transcription in the presence of cAMP. E. coli catabolite activator protein
    143..173     +  promoter       lac promoter: promoter for the E. coli lac operon
    181..197     +  protein_bind   lac operator: The lac repressor binds to the lac operator to inhibit transcription in E. coli. This inhibition can be relieved by adding lactose or isopropyl-β-D-thiogalactopyranoside (IPTG). lac repressor encoded by lacI
    250..629     +  enhancer       CMV enhancer: human cytomegalovirus immediate early enhancer
    630..833     +  promoter       CMV promoter: human cytomegalovirus (CMV) immediate early promoter
    969..1012    +  intron         CMV intron (fragment): modified intron A from human cytomegalovirus
   1064..1082    +  promoter       SP6 promoter: promoter for bacteriophage SP6 RNA polymerase
   1086..1123    +  CDS            IgH signal sequence (fragment): signal sequence from the mouse immunoglobulin heavy chain variable region
   1206..1781    +  CDS            Cdc42: human Rho family small GTPase Cdc42
   1814..1948    +  polyA_signal   SV40 poly(A) signal: SV40 polyadenylation signal
   2017..2374    +  promoter       SV40 promoter: SV40 enhancer and early promoter
   2393..2547    +  CDS            lacZα (fragment): LacZα fragment of β-galactosidase; lacZ fragment
   2553..2604    -  misc_feature   bom (fragment): basis of mobility region from pBR322
   2623..3003    +  rep_origin     M13 ori (sequence partly withheld): M13 bacteriophage origin of replication; arrow indicates direction of (+) strand synthesis
   3079..3128    -  misc_feature   bom (fragment): basis of mobility region from pBR322
   3230..3265    -  CDS            rop (fragment): Rop protein, which maintains plasmids at low copy number; rop
   3360..3464    +  promoter       AmpR promoter: bla
   3465..4325    +  CDS            AmpR: β-lactamase; bla; confers resistance to ampicillin, carbenicillin, and related antibiotics
   4496..5084    +  rep_origin     ori: high-copy-number ColE1/pMB1/pBR322/pUC origin of replication
>Addgene plasmid #12972 | pRK5-myc-Cdc42-wt | addgene full sequence | sequence record 134937 | Addgene NGS sequence
AGCGCCCAATACGCAAACCGCCTCTCCCCGCGCGTTGGCCGATTCATTAATGCAGCTGGCACGACAGGTT
TCCCGACTGGAAAGCGGGCAGTGAGCGCAACGCAATTAATGTGAGTTAGCTCACTCATTAGGCACCCCAG
GCTTTACACTTTATGCTTCCGGCTCGTATGTTGTGTGGAATTGTGAGCGGATAACAATTTCACACAGGAA
ACAGCTATGACATGATTACGAATTAATTCGAGCTCGCCCGACATTGATTATTGACTAGTTATTAATAGTA
ATCAATTACGGGGTCATTAGTTCATAGCCCATATATGGAGTTCCGCGTTACATAACTTACGGTAAATGGC
CCGCCTGGCTGACCGCCCAACGACCCCCGCCCATTGACGTCAATAATGACGTATGTTCCCATAGTAACGC
CAATAGGGACTTTCCATTGACGTCAATGGGTGGAGTATTTACGGTAAACTGCCCACTTGGCAGTACATCA
AGTGTATCATATGCCAAGTACGCCCCCTATTGACGTCAATGACGGTAAATGGCCCGCCTGGCATTATGCC
CAGTACATGACCTTATGGGACTTTCCTACTTGGCAGTACATCTACGTATTAGTCATCGCTATTACCATGG
TGATGCGGTTTTGGCAGTACATCAATGGGCGTGGATAGCGGTTTGACTCACGGGGATTTCCAAGTCTCCA
CCCCATTGACGTCAATGGGAGTTTGTTTTGGCACCAAAATCAACGGGACTTTCCAAAATGTCGTAACAAC
TCCGCCCCATTGACGCAAATGGGCGGTAGGCGTGTACGGTGGGAGGTCTATATAAGCAGAGCTCGTTTAG
TGAACCGTCAGATCGCCTGGAGACGCCATCCACGCTGTTTTGACCTCCATAGAAGACACCGGGACCGATC
CAGCCTCCGCGGCCGGGAACGGTGCATTGGAACGCGGATTCCCCGTGCCAAGAGTGACGTAAGTACCGCC
TATAGAGTCTATAGGCCCACCCCCTTGGCTTCGTTAGAACGCGGCTACAATTAATACATAACCTTATGTA
TCATACACATACGATTTAGGTGACACTATAGAATAACATCCACTTTGCCTTTCTCTCCACAGGTGTCCAC
TCCCAGGTCCAACTGCACCTCGGTTCTATCGATTGAATTGGCCACCATGGAGCAGAAGCTGATCTCCGAG
GAGGACCTGGGATCCATGCAGACAATTAAGTGTGTTGTTGTGGGCGATGGTGCTGTTGGTAAAACATGTC
TCCTGATATCCTACACAACAAACAAATTTCCATCGGAATATGTACCGACTGTTTTTGACAACTATGCAGT
CACAGTTATGATTGGTGGAGAACCATATACTCTTGGACTTTTTGATACTGCAGGGCAAGAGGATTATGAC
AGATTACGACCGCTGAGTTATCCACAAACAGATGTATTTCTAGTCTGTTTTTCAGTGGTCTCTCCATCTT
CATTTGAAAACGTGAAAGAAAAGTGGGTGCCTGAGATAACTCACCACTGTCCAAAGACTCCTTTCTTGCT
TGTTGGGACTCAAATTGATCTCAGAGATGACCCCTCTACTATTGAGAAACTTGCCAAGAACAAACAGAAG
CCTATCACTCCAGAGACTGCTGAAAAGCTGGCCCGTGACCTGAAGGCTGTCAAGTATGTGGAGTGTTCTG
CACTTACACAGAAAGGCCTAAAGAATGTATTTGACGAAGCAATATTGGCTGCCCTGGAGCCTCCAGAACC
GAAGAAGAGCCGCAGGTGTGTGCTGCTATGAGAATTCCTGCAGAAGCTTGGCCGCCATGGCCCAACTTGT
TTATTGCAGCTTATAATGGTTACAAATAAAGCAATAGCATCACAAATTTCACAAATAAAGCATTTTTTTC
ACTGCATTCTAGTTGTGGTTTGTCCAAACTCATCAATGTATCTTATCATGTCTGGATCGGGAATTAATTC
GGCGCAGCACCATGGCCTGAAATAACCTCTGAAAGAGGAACTTGGTTAGGTACCTTCTGAGGCGGAAAGA
ACCAGCTGTGGAATGTGTGTCAGTTAGGGTGTGGAAAGTCCCCAGGCTCCCCAGCAGGCAGAAGTATGCA
AAGCATGCATCTCAATTAGTCAGCAACCAGGTGTGGAAAGTCCCCAGGCTCCCCAGCAGGCAGAAGTATG
CAAAGCATGCATCTCAATTAGTCAGCAACCATAGTCCCGCCCCTAACTCCGCCCATCCCGCCCCTAACTC
CGCCCAGTTCCGCCCATTCTCCGCCCCATGGCTGACTAATTTTTTTTATTTATGCAGAGGCCGAGGCCGC
CTCGGCCTCTGAGCTATTCCAGAAGTAGTGAGGAGGCTTTTTTGGAGGCCTAGGCTTTTGCAAAAAGCTG
TTAACAGCTTGGCACTGGCCGTCGTTTTACAACGTCGTGACTGGGAAAACCCTGGCGTTACCCAACTTAA
TCGCCTTGCAGCACATCCCCCTTTCGCCAGCTGGCGTAATAGCGAAGAGGCCCGCACCGATCGCCCTTCC
CAACAGTTGCGCAGCCTGAATGGCGAATGGCGCCTGATGCGGTATTTTCTCCTTACGCATCTGTGCGGTA
TTTCACACCGCATA
[142 nt withheld, positions 2605-2746]
C
[141 nt withheld, positions 2748-2888]
CCTTTGACGTTGGAGTCCACGTTCTTT
[37 nt withheld, positions 2916-2952]
ACCCTATCTCGGGCTATTCTTTTGATTTATAAGGGATTTTGCCGATTTCGGCCTATTGGTTAAAAAATGA
GCTGATTTAACAAAAATTTAACGCGAATTTTAACAAAATATTAACGTTTACAATTTTATGGTGCACTCTC
AGTACAATCTGCTCTGATGCCGCATAGTTAAGCCAGCCCCGACACCCGCCAACACCCGCTGACGCGCCCT
GACGGGCTTGTCTGCTCCCGGCATCCGCTTACAGACAAGCTGTGACCGTCTCCGGGAGCTGCATGTGTCA
GAGGTTTTCACCGTCATCACCGAAACGCGCGAGACGAAAGGGCCTCGTGATACGCCTATTTTTATAGGTT
AATGTCATGATAATAATGGTTTCTTAGACGTCAGGTGGCACTTTTCGGGGAAATGTGCGCGGAACCCCTA
TTTGTTTATTTTTCTAAATACATTCAAATATGTATCCGCTCATGAGACAATAACCCTGATAAATGCTTCA
ATAATATTGAAAAAGGAAGAGTATGAGTATTCAACATTTCCGTGTCGCCCTTATTCCCTTTTTTGCGGCA
TTTTGCCTTCCTGTTTTTGCTCACCCAGAAACGCTGGTGAAAGTAAAAGATGCTGAAGATCAGTTGGGTG
CACGAGTGGGTTACATCGAACTGGATCTCAACAGCGGTAAGATCCTTGAGAGTTTTCGCCCCGAAGAACG
TTTTCCAATGATGAGCACTTTTAAAGTTCTGCTATGTGGCGCGGTATTATCCCGTATTGACGCCGGGCAA
GAGCAACTCGGTCGCCGCATACACTATTCTCAGAATGACTTGGTTGAGTACTCACCAGTCACAGAAAAGC
ATCTTACGGATGGCATGACAGTAAGAGAATTATGCAGTGCTGCCATAACCATGAGTGATAACACTGCGGC
CAACTTACTTCTGACAACGATCGGAGGACCGAAGGAGCTAACCGCTTTTTTGCACAACATGGGGGATCAT
GTAACTCGCCTTGATCGTTGGGAACCGGAGCTGAATGAAGCCATACCAAACGACGAGCGTGACACCACGA
TGCCTGTAGCAATGGCAACAACGTTGCGCAAACTATTAACTGGCGAACTACTTACTCTAGCTTCCCGGCA
ACAATTAATAGACTGGATGGAGGCGGATAAAGTTGCAGGACCACTTCTGCGCTCGGCCCTTCCGGCTGGC
TGGTTTATTGCTGATAAATCTGGAGCCGGTGAGCGTGGGTCTCGCGGTATCATTGCAGCACTGGGGCCAG
ATGGTAAGCCCTCCCGTATCGTAGTTATCTACACGACGGGGAGTCAGGCAACTATGGATGAACGAAATAG
ACAGATCGCTGAGATAGGTGCCTCACTGATTAAGCATTGGTAACTGTCAGACCAAGTTTACTCATATATA
CTTTAGATTGATTTAAAACTTCATTTTTAATTTAAAAGGATCTAGGTGAAGATCCTTTTTGATAATCTCA
TGACCAAAATCCCTTAACGTGAGTTTTCGTTCCACTGAGCGTCAGACCCCGTAGAAAAGATCAAAGGATC
TTCTTGAGATCCTTTTTTTCTGCGCGTAATCTGCTGCTTGCAAACAAAAAAACCACCGCTACCAGCGGTG
GTTTGTTTGCCGGATCAAGAGCTACCAACTCTTTTTCCGAAGGTAACTGGCTTCAGCAGAGCGCAGATAC
CAAATACTGTTCTTCTAGTGTAGCCGTAGTTAGGCCACCACTTCAAGAACTCTGTAGCACCGCCTACATA
CCTCGCTCTGCTAATCCTGTTACCAGTGGCTGCTGCCAGTGGCGATAAGTCGTGTCTTACCGGGTTGGAC
TCAAGACGATAGTTACCGGATAAGGCGCAGCGGTCGGGCTGAACGGGGGGTTCGTGCACACAGCCCAGCT
TGGAGCGAACGACCTACACCGAACTGAGATACCTACAGCGTGAGCTATGAGAAAGCGCCACGCTTCCCGA
AGGGAGAAAGGCGGACAGGTATCCGGTAAGCGGCAGGGTCGGAACAGGAGAGCGCACGAGGGAGCTTCCA
GGGGGAAACGCCTGGTATCTTTATAGTCCTGTCGGGTTTCGCCACCTCTGACTTGAGCGTCGATTTTTGT
GATGCTCGTCAGGGGGGCGGAGCCTATGGAAAAACGCCAGCAACGCGGCCTTTTTACGGTTCCTGGCCTT
TTGCTGGCCTTTTGCTCACATGTTCTTTCCTGCGTTATCCCCTGATTCTGTGGATAACCGTATTACCGCC
TTTGAGTGAGCTGATACCGCTCGCCGCAGCCGAACGACCGAGCGCAGCGAGTCAGTGAGCGAGGAAGCGG
AAG
