>Addgene plasmid #12972 | pRK5-myc-Cdc42-wt | addgene partial sequence | sequence record 19401 | SP6 5'-ATTTAGGTGACACTATAG-3'
GGTGTCCACTCCCAGGTCCAACTGCACCTCGGTTCTATCGATTGAATTGGCCACCATGGAGCAGAAGCTG
ATCTCCGAGGAGGACCTGGGATCCATGCAGACAATTAAGTGTGTTGTTGTGGGCGATGGTGCTGTTGGTA
AAACATGTCTCCTGATATCCTACACAACAAACAAATTTCCATCGGAATATGTACCGACTGTTTTTGACAA
CTATGCAGTCACAGTTATGATTGGTGGAGAACCATATACTCTTGGACTTTTTGATACTGCAGGGCAAGAG
GATTATGACAGATTACGACCGCTGAGTTATCCACAAACAGATGTATTTCTAGTCTGTTTTTCAGTGGTCT
CTCCATCTTCATTTGAAAACGTGAAAGAAAAGTGGGTGCCTGAGATAACTCACCACTGTCCAAAGACTCC
TTTCTTGCTTGTTGGGACTCAAATTGATCTCAGAGATGACCCCTCTACTATTGAGAAACTTGCCAAGAAC
AAACAGAAGCCTATCACTCCAGAGACTGCTGAAAAGCTGGCCCGTGACCTGAAGGCTGTCAAGTATGTGG
AGTGTTCTGCACTTACACAGAAAGGCCTAAAGAATGTATTTGACGAAGCAATATTGGCTGCCCTGGAGCC
TCCAGAACCGAAGAA
